Addgene plasmid #58924: pcdna3 Flag Jip3b(T266A, T276A, T287A)
Purpose: interacts with MAPK signaling module
Depositing lab: Roger Davis. Depositing organization: University of Massachusetts, Worcester. Publication: Interaction of a mitogen-activated protein kinase signaling module with the neuronal protein JIP3. Kelkar N, Gupta S, Dickens M, Davis RJ. Mol Cell Biol. 2000 Feb;20(3):1030-43. PubMed 10629060.
Backbone
  Vector backbone: pcdna3
  Backbone manufacturer: Invitrogen
  Backbone size w/o insert (bp): 5446
  Total vector size (bp): 11008
  Vector type: Mammalian Expression
Growth in bacteria
  Bacterial resistance: Ampicillin, 100 μg/mL
  Growth temperature: 37°C
  Growth strain: Top10
  Copy number: High Copy
Gene/Insert
  Gene/Insert name: mitogen-activated protein kinase 8 interacting protein 3 (alt names: Jip3b(T266A, T276A, T287A); Mapk8ip3-001)
  Species: M. musculus (mouse)
  Insert size (bp): 5562
  Mutation: changed T266A, T276A, T287A
  Entrez Gene: Mapk8ip3 (a.k.a. D17Wsu15e, JIP-3, JSAP1, JSAP1a, JSAP1b, JSAP1c, JSAP1d, Jip3, Syd2, mKIAA1066)
  Tag / fusion protein: Flag (N terminal on backbone)
  Cloning method: Restriction Enzyme; 5′ cloning site EcoRI (not destroyed); 3′ cloning site Not1 (not destroyed)
  Sequencing primers: 5′ T7; 3′ Sp6
Terms and licenses: Academic/Nonprofit Terms; Industry Terms: Not Available to Industry
How to cite: pcdna3 Flag Jip3b(T266A, T276A, T287A) was a gift from Roger Davis (Addgene plasmid # 58924 ; http://n2t.net/addgene:58924 ; RRID:Addgene_58924)
