[The description below was written by a language model from this plasmid's Addgene catalogue record.]
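Description:
pcdna3 Flag Jip3b(T266A, T276A, T287A) is a mammalian expression plasmid built on the Invitrogen pcDNA3 backbone (about 5.4 kb), carrying a roughly 5.6 kb mouse Mapk8ip3 insert for a total size of about 11 kb. It is maintained in E. coli as a high-copy plasmid under ampicillin selection. No feature table accompanies the record, so the promoter and other backbone elements are not explicitly listed. pcDNA3 vectors generally drive inserts from the CMV immediate-early promoter with a downstream polyadenylation signal and also carry a neomycin-resistance cassette for selection in mammalian cells. The T7 and SP6 sequencing primers listed fit the phage promoter sites that flank the pcDNA3 polylinker.

The insert encodes the JIP3b form of JNK-interacting protein 3 (also known as JSAP1 or Syd2), cloned between EcoRI and NotI sites that both remain intact. It is expressed with an N-terminal Flag epitope supplied by the backbone, which allows detection and immunoprecipitation with anti-Flag antibodies. Three threonine residues, at positions 266, 276 and 287, have been changed to alanine. Such substitutions are typically made to remove potential phosphorylation sites, although the record does not state the rationale for these particular changes. The stated purpose is that the protein interacts with a MAPK signaling module, and the associated work concerns the neuronal protein JIP3 binding such a module. The construct is therefore suited to transfection experiments that compare this triple-alanine mutant with wild-type JIP3 in binding or signaling assays.
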