>Addgene plasmid #58924 | pcdna3 Flag Jip3b(T266A, T276A, T287A) | depositor partial sequence | sequence record 91267 | Flag Jip3b
ATTGATTATTGACTAGTTATTAATAGTAATCAATTACGGGGTCATTAGTTCATAGCCCATATATGGAGTT
CCGCGTTACATAACTTACGGTAAATGGCCCGCCTGGCTGACCGCCCAACGACCCCCGCCCATTGACGTCA
ATAATGACGTATGTTCCCATAGTAACGCCAATAGGGACTTTCCATTGACGTCAATGGGTGGAGTATTTAC
GGTAAACTGCCCACTTGGCAGTACATCAAGTGTATCATATGCCAAGTACGCCCCCTATTGACGTCAATGA
CGGTAAATGGCCCGCCTGGCATTATGCCCAGTACATGACCTTATGGGACTTTCCTACTTGGCAGTACATC
TACGTATTAGTCATCGCTATTACCATGGTGATGCGGTTTTGGCAGTACATCAATGGGCGTGGATAGCGGT
TTGACTCACGGGGATTTCCAAGTCTCCACCCCATTGACGTCAATGGGAGTTTGTTTTGGCACCAAAATCA
ACGGGACTTTCCAAAATGTCGTAACAACTCCGCCCCATTGACGCAAATGGGCGGTAGGCGTGTACGGTGG
GAGGTCTATATAAGCAGAGCTCTCTGGCTAACTAGAGAACCCACTGCTTACTGGCTTATCGAAATTAATA
CGACTCACTATAGGGAGACCCAAGCTTGGTACCGAGCTCGGATCCACTAGTAACGGCCGCCAGTGTGCTG
GAATTCTGCAGATAATTCCGGCAGCCAACATGGACTATAAGGACGATGATGACAAAATGGAGATCCAGAT
GGACGAGGGAGGAGGTGTGGTGGTGTACCAAGACGACTACTGCTCGGGCTCGGTCATGTCGGAGCGTGTG
TCGGGCCTGGCGGGCTCCATCTACCGCGAGTTCGAGCGCCTCATTCACTGCTATGACGAGGAGGTGGTCA
AGGAGCTCATGCCGCTGGTGGTGAACGTGCTGGAGAACCTTGACTCGGTGCTGAGCGAGAACCAGGAGCA
CGAGGTGGAGCTGGAGCTCCTACGCGAGGACAACGAGCAGCTGCTCACGCAATACGAGCGCGAGAAGGCG
CTGCGCAAACAGGCCGAGGAGAAATTCATCGAATTTGAAGATGCCTTGGAACAAGAGAAGAAAGAACTCC
AGATCCAGGTAGAACATTATGAGTTTCAGACACGCCAGCTGGAGCTAAAGGCCAAAAACTATGCAGATCA
GATTTCCCGACTGGAGGAACGAGAATCGGAGATGAAGAAGGAATACAATGCCCTGCACCAGCGGCACACA
GAGATGATCCAGACCTATGTGGAACACATTGAAAGATCCAAGATGCAGCAAGTTGGGGGTAGCGGCCAAA
CAGAAAGCAGCCTGCCCGGGCGGAGCAGGAAGGAGCGTCCCACCTCTCTGAATGTCTTCCCCCTGGCTGA
TGGCATGGTACGTGCACAGATGGGGGGCAAGCTCGTGCCTGCGGGGGACCACTGGCACCTGAGTGACCTC
GGCCAGCTACAGTCCAGCTCCAGCTACCAGTGTCCAAACGATGAGATGTCTGAGTCAGGCCAGTCCTCAG
CAGCTGCAGCACCCAGTACCACAGGTACCAAGTCCAACGCACCCACGTCCTCCGTGCCCTCAGCAGCAGT
CGCGCCACTCAACGAGAGCCTACAGCCCCTGGGGGACTATGTCAGTGTCACAAAGAACAACAAGCAGGCC
CGAGAGAAGCGCAATAGCCGTAACATGGAGGTCCAGGTCACCCAAGAGATGCGGAACGTCAGTATCGGCA
TGGGCAGCAGTGACGAGTGGTCCGATGTTCAGGACATTATCGACTCCACCCCAGAGCTGGATGTGTGTCC
TGAAACCCGTCTGGAGCGCACAGGAAGCAGCCCAACCCAGGGAATTGTAAACAAAGCTTTTGGAATCAAC
ACTGACTCCTTGTATCACGAACTCTCCACGGCGGGATCTGAGGTCATCGGGGATGTGGACGAGGGAGCTG
ATCTCCTAGGGGAGTTTTCAGTGCGCGATGATTTTTTTGGAATGGGCAAAGAAGTGGGGAACCTGCTGCT
GGAGAACTCACAGCTTCTAGAGACAAAAAATGCTTTAAATGTAGTGAAGAATGACCTCATTGCTAAGGTT
GACCAACTGTCAGGAGAACAGGAGGTCCTGAAGGGTGAGCTGGAAGCAGCCAAGCAAGCCAAAGTCAAGC
TGGAGAACCGAATCAAAGAGCTTGAAGAAGAACTGAAGAGAGTCAAGTCAGAGGCAGTAACTGCCCGCCG
TGAGCCCAGAGAAGAGGTGGAGGATGTAAGCAGCTATCTCTGTACAGAATTGGACAAAATCCCCATGGCC
CAGCGCCGACGCTTCACACGGGTGGAGATGGCCCGAGTGCTCATGGAACGCAACCAGTACAAGGAACGCC
TCATGGAGCTGCAGGAGGCTGTGAGGTGGACTGAAATGATCAGAGCATCAAGGGAACACCCATCTGTCCA
GGAGAAGAAGAAGTCCACCATCTGGCAGTTCTTTAGTCGCCTCTTCAGCTCCTCATCTAGCCCCCCTCCG
GCCAAACGATCCTACCCATCTGTGAACATTCACTACAAGTCACCCACTGCAGCTGGCTTTAGCCAGCGTC
GCAGCCATGCTTTGTGCCAGATCTCAGCCGGCAGCAGGCCCCTGGAGTTCTTCCCTGATGATGACTGCAC
CTCTTCTGCCCGGCGGGAGCAGAAGCGGGAGCAGTACCGCCAGGTTCGTGAACACGTGCGCAATGATGAC
GGGAGGCTGCAGGCCTGTGGGTGGAGCCTGCCTGCCAAGTACAAGCAGCTGAGCCCCAATGGAGGCCAGG
AAGACACCCGGATGAAAAATGTGCCTGTCCCTGTGTACTGTCGCCCTCTGGTGGAGAAGGACCCTTCGAC
AAAGCTGTGGTGTGCTGCTGGTGTCAACCTGAGTGGGTGGAAGCCACATGAAGAGGACTCTAGCAATGGA
CCCAAGCCTGTACCAGGTCGAGACCCTCTGACCTGTGACCGGGAAGGAGAAGGCGAACCCAAGAGCACAC
ACCCATCACCTGAGAAGAAGAAGGCAAAGGAAACCCCTGAGGCAGATGCTACCTCCAGTCGGGTATGGAT
CCTCACCAGCACCCTGACAACCAGCAAGGTGGTGATCATTGATGCCAACCAGCCAGGCACAATTGTGGAT
CAGTTCACAGTCTGCAATGCCCACGTCCTGTGTATCTCCAGCATTCCTGCGGCCAGTGACAGTGACTATC
CCCCTGGGGAGATGTTCCTAGACAGTGATGTGAACCCTGAAGATTCAGGTGCTGATGGTGTGCTGGCTGG
CATCACCCTGGTGGGGTGTGCTACCCGCTGCAATGTTCCACGTAGCAACTGTTCCTCACGAGGAGACACC
CCAGTACTGGACAAGGGGCAGGGGGATGTGGCGACCACTGCCAATGGGAAGGTCAACCCGTCCCAATCCA
CAGAAGAAGCCACAGAAGCCACAGAGGTGCCAGACCCTGGTCCCAGCGAGTCAGAAGCAACGACAGTCCG
GCCCGGGCCTCTCACAGAGCATGTCTTTACTGACCCAGCACCCACCCCATCCTCCAGCACCCAGCCTGCC
AGTGAGAATGGGTCAGAATCCAATGGCACCATTGTACAGCCTCAGGTGGAGCCCAGTGGGGAACTCTCAA
CAACAACCAGTAGCGCTGCACCCACTATGTGGCTAGGAGCCCAGAATGGCTGGCTCTATGTGCATTCAGC
GGTAGCCAACTGGAAGAAGTGTCTGCACTCCATCAAGCTAAAAGACTCTGTGCTGAGCCTGGTGCATGTC
AAAGGCCGAGTGCTGGTAGCTCTTGCAGATGGGACCCTGGCTATCTTCCATCGTGGAGAGGATGGCCAGT
GGGACCTGAGCAACTACCACCTAATGGACCTGGGCCACCCACACCACTCCATCCGCTGCATGGCTGTTGT
GAATGACCGAGTTTGGTGTGGCTACAAGAACAAGGTGCATGTTATCCAGCCCAAGACAATGCAGATTGAG
AAATCATTTGATGCCCACCCAAGGCGGGAAAGCCAGGTACGTCAGCTGGCCTGGATCGGTGATGGAGTGT
GGGTCTCTATTCGCTTGGATTCTACCCTTCGGCTCTACCATGCTCACACCCACCAGCACCTGCAGGATGT
GGACATTGAGCCCTATGTTAGCAAGATGCTAGGAACCGGCAAGCTGGGCTTCTCCTTCGTGCGCATCACA
GCCTTACTCATTGCAGGCAACCGTCTGTGGGTGGGCACTGGCAATGGGGTTGTCATCTCCATCCCCTTGA
CTGAGACTGTGGTCCTGCATCGAGGCCAGCTCCTAGGGCTCCGAGCCAACAAGACATCCCCAACATCTGG
GGAGGGGACCCGCCCAGGGGGCATCATCCATGTGTATGGGGACGACAGCAGTGACAAGGCCGCCAGTAGT
TTCATCCCCTACTGCTCCATGGCACAGGCTCAGCTTTGCTTCCATGGGCACCGTGATGCTGTCAAATTCT
TTGTCTCTGTGCCAGGAAATGTGCTGGCCACTCTCAATGGCAGTGTGCTAGACAGCCCATCAGAGGGCCC
TGGGCCTGCTGCACCCGCTGCAGATGCTGAGGGCCAGAAGTTGAAGAATGCACTGGTGCTGAGTGGTGGT
GAAGGTTACATTGACTTCCGTATCGGAGACGGAGAGGATGATGAAACTGAGGAATGTGCCGGGGACGTGA
ACCAGACAAAGCCCTCGTTGTCCAAGGCTGAGCGCAGCCACATCATCGTGTGGCAGGTGTCCTACACCCC
TGAGTGAGACCCTGTCCTACCTGATGCCAACTGTACATAGGACCCTACCTGCCTGCCTCCCCGCCTGTTC
CCTGGGGCAGCCAGGTTCGTCCATCCCCTTTTAACCTCTCAACTTGCAGCTTTTGCCTGAGGTCCAGCCC
CTAGCTGTTAGAGAGGGATGAAGCAGGGTTTGGGGAGTGAGGCAGGAACAGATGTCTTTCCCATCAGGGA
GGAGAGAGCCTCTGAGACAATCTCTCCAGCAGCCCCTGGTCTTGACCCAACATGAAGTCCCAGGGGGCCC
TCAGGGCAAGGCAGGACCAAAATGACTATGGGCAGCCCCTACAGGTGGCCCTGGCTCCACTCCATCCTCA
CCAGTCCTGGCAGGAGCAAGAGCCTCATACTGCCAGAGTCTTCCCCAAGTCTACTTGCTTTGCATGCAGC
CCTGAGGAAGGGCTCCTGATTTCCAACCCTTTGCTCTCTCTGAGGGGCCCAGGCCTAGCCACCGTCCTCT
GCCCAGAAGCAAGGTTAGGGCTACCCTGGTTCCCGGGGCCCCAGGCAGCCTTCTCTGGGCTTCCCCGTCT
CCAAACTTATATTCCCTTGGCCCCTAGCCTGGGTCTTACCTGGGAACCTGGCATGAAAGCTCAGGGCCAG
CCTCCCAAGGGCAGCTGCTTCAAAAGATGACAAATACCCGTCAACCCAAGATTGTCCAGCCCCTCACAGA
CCAGTTCCCCTCCGCTCTTCCTGGACACAAGATTCACCTTGGAGGAGCAAGTGCCCTGCCCCTCCCAGAA
GCCCCAAGGGTAGAATTTCTCAGGCTGCCAGGGCAGGCACAGGCCTCAGGAAGAAGGGTGGCCCTGGTCT
CCCCAGAGTCAGTCCTAGGATGCAGGCTTAGCCTCAGGTTAATGGAGGATGGTGTGCTCCAAGGGCCTGC
CTCCTGCACAGGGCTCCAAGGAGCCCAGCTCCCAGACACGTACTAAGTGCCTAGGGTTGCCGGCTGTGGC
CTGCTCCCTTGGAGAGCAGCTGACAAGAGGCTTCCAGGCAGAGGCCAGAAGAGCTGAGGACCAGCCAGGA
TGGGCACAGTTCTAAGCAAGTGTGTGGGAGCAGGTGCTGCCCTGGCTCTGGCCTTGCTCGTCAGGGGCAC
TGAGTCAGTTGGCCTCTACTGCACGCTTCCCACCAGAGAAGCACAGATCCAGGGGCACTGCCCCTGAGCC
TGTCTGGCCACAACAAGCTGCAGCAGTGTGCAGCTGCAGGCTTCTCCCCACCACCCTGCCACCTCTCCAC
TGTGATGTATGTCCCTTGTCTGTTCCCACATGAGTGTGACGTGACCGGGGTTAGTTGGGAGGGTGCAACT
GGAGGGAAGGGGCCAGTGCAACTTTCCTCAGGCTTTGGCCTTGCAAGTGAACTCACATATCTGCTCTGTA
TCTCGTGCCGAATTATCCATCACACTGGCGGCCGCTCGAGCATGCATCTAGAGGGCCCTATTCTATAGTG
TCACCTAAATGCTAGAGCTCGCTGATCAGCCTCGACTGTGCCTTCTAGTTGCCAGCCATCTGTTGTTTGC
CCCTCCCCCGTGCCTTCCTTGACCCTGGAAGGTGCCACTCCCACTGTCCTTTCCTAATAAAATGAGGAAA
TTGCATCGCATTGTSTGAGTAGGTGTCATTCTATTCTGGGGGGTGGGGTGGGGCAGGACAGCAAGGGGGA
GGATTGGGAAGACAATAGCAGGCATGCTGGGGATGCGGTGGGCTCTATGGCTTCTGAGGCGGAAAGAACC
AGCTGGGGCTCTAGGGGGTATCCCC
[124 nt withheld, positions 6536-6659]
