>Addgene plasmid #58924 | pcdna3 Flag Jip3b(T266A, T276A, T287A) | addgene partial sequence | sequence record 94747 | BGH-rev 5'-TAGAAGGCACAGTCGAGG-3'
TATAGAATAGGGCCCTCTAGATGCATGCTCGAGCGGCCGCCAGTGTGATGGATAATTCGGCACGAGATAC
AGAGCAGATATGTGAGTTCACTTGCAAGGCCAAAGCCTGAGGAAAGTTGCACTGGCCCCTTCCCTCCAGT
TGCACCCTCCCAACTAACCCCGGTCACGTCACACTCATGTGGGAACAGACAAGGGACATACATCACAGTG
GAGAGGTGGCAGGGTGGTGGGGAGAAGCCTGCAGCTGCACACTGCTGCAGCTTGTTGTGGCCAGACAGGC
TCAGGGGCAGTGCCCCTGGATCTGTGCTTCTCTGGTGGGAAGCGTGCAGTAGAGGCCAACTGACTCAGTG
CCCCTGACGAGCAAGGCCAGAGCCAGGGCAGCACCTGCTCCCACACACTTGCTTAGAACTGTGCCCATCC
TGGCTGGTCCTCAGCTCTTCTGGCCTCTGCCTGGAAGCCTCTTGTCAGCTGCTCTCCAAGGGAGCAGGCC
ACAGCCGGCAACCCTAGGCACTTAGTACGTGTCTGGGAGCTGGGCTCCTTGGAGCCCTGTGCAGGAGGCA
GGCCCTTGGAGCACACCATCCTCCATTAACCTGAGGCTAAGCCTGCATCCTAGGACTGACTCTGGGGAGA
CCAGGGCCACCCTTCTTCCTGAGGCCTGTGCCTGCCCTGGCAGCCTGAGAAATTCTACCCTTGGGGCTTC
TGGGAGGGGCAGGGCACTTGCTCCTCCAAGGTGAATCTTGTGTCCAGGAAGAGCGGAGGGGAACTGGTCT
GTGAGGGGCTGGACAATCTTGGGTTGACGGGTATTTGTCATCTTTTGAAGCAGCTGCCCTTGGGAGGCTG
GCCCTGAGCTTTCATGCCAGGTTCCCAGGTAAGAC
