>Addgene plasmid #58924 | pcdna3 Flag Jip3b(T266A, T276A, T287A) | addgene partial sequence | sequence record 94751 | CMV-F 5'-CGCAAATGGGCGGTAGGCGTG-3'
AGCAGAGCTCTCTGGCTAACTAGAGAACCCACTGCTTACTGGCTTATCGAAATTAATACGACTCACTATA
GGGAGACCCAAGCTTGGTACCGAGCTCGGATCCACTAGTAACGGCCGCCAGTGTGCTGGAATTCTGCAGA
TAATTCCGGCAGCCAACATGGACTATAAGGACGATGATGACAAAATGGAGATCCAGATGGACGAGGGAGG
AGGTGTGGTGGTGTACCAAGACGACTACTGCTCGGGCTCGGTCATGTCGGAGCGTGTGTCGGGCCTGGCG
GGCTCCATCTACCGCGAGTTCGAGCGCCTCATTCACTGCTATGACGAGGAGGTGGTCAAGGAGCTCATGC
CGCTGGTGGTGAACGTGCTGGAGAACCTTGACTCGGTGCTGAGCGAGAACCAGGAGCACGAGGTGGAGCT
GGAGCTCCTACGCGAGGACAACGAGCAGCTGCTCACGCAATACGAGCGCGAGAAGGCGCTGCGCAAACAG
GCCGAGGAGAAATTCATCGAATTTGAAGATGCCTTGGAACAAGAGAAGAAAGAACTCCAGATCCAGGTAG
AACATTATGAGTTTCAGACACGCCAGCTGGAGCTAAAGGCCAAAAACTATGCAGATCAGATTTCCCGACT
GGAGGAACGAGAATCGGAGATGAAGAAGGAATACAATGCCCTGCACCAGCGGCACACAGAGATGATCCAG
ACCTATGTGGAACACATTGAAAGATCCAAGATGCAGCAAGTTGGGGGTAGCGGCCAAACAGAAAGCAGCC
TGCCCGGGCGGAGCAGGAAGGAGCGTCCCACCTCTCTGAATGTCTTCCCCCTGGCTGATGGCATGGTACG
TGCACAGATGGGGGG
