>Addgene plasmid #58924 | pcdna3 Flag Jip3b(T266A, T276A, T287A) | addgene partial sequence | sequence record 96100 | mJip3-Fwd 5'-AATACAATGCCCTGCACCAG-3'
AAGATCCAAGATGCAGCAAGTTGGGGGTAGCGGCCAAACAGAAAGCAGCCTGCCCGGGCGGAGCAGGAAG
GAGCGTCCCACCTCTCTGAATGTCTTCCCCCTGGCTGATGGCATGGTACGTGCACAGATGGGGGGCAAGC
TCGTGCCTGCGGGGGACCACTGGCACCTGAGTGACCTCGGCCAGCTACAGTCCAGCTCCAGCTACCAGTG
TCCAAACGATGAGATGTCTGAGTCAGGCCAGTCCTCAGCAGCTGCAGCACCCAGTACCACAGGTACCAAG
TCCAACGCACCCACGTCCTCCGTGCCCTCAGCAGCAGTCGCGCCACTCAACGAGAGCCTACAGCCCCTGG
GGGACTATGTCAGTGTCACAAAGAACAACAAGCAGGCCCGAGAGAAGCGCAATAGCCGTAACATGGAGGT
CCAGGTCACCCAAGAGATGCGGAACGTCAGTATCGGCATGGGCAGCAGTGACGAGTGGTCCGATGTTCAG
GACATTATCGACTCCACCCCAGAGCTGGATGTGTGTCCTGAAACCCGTCTGGAGCGCACAGGAAGCAGCC
CAACCCAGGGAATTGTAAACAAAGCTTTTGGAATCAACACTGACTCCTTGTATCACGAACTCTCCACGGC
GGGATCTGAGGTCATCGGGGATGTGGACGAGGGAGCTGATCTCCTAGGGGAGTTTTCAGTGCGCGATGAT
TTTTTTGGAATGGGCAAAGAAGTGGGGAACCTGCTGCTGGAGAACTCACAGCTTCTAGAGACAAAAAATG
CTTTAAATGTAGTGAAGAATGACCTCATTGCTAAGGTTGACCAACTGTCAGGAGAACAGGAGGTCCTGAA
GGGTGAGCTGGAA
